Addgene plasmid #196746: pGG-PIP08
Purpose: Contains CIPP1 promoter
Depositing lab: Marc Somssich. Depositing organization: University of Melbourne. Publication: Resolving spatially distinct phytohormone response zones in Arabidopsis thaliana roots colonized by Fusarium oxysporum. Calabria J, Wang L, Rast-Somssich MI, Chen HW, Watt M, Persson S, Andersen TG, Idnurm A, Somssich M. J Exp Bot. 2025 Jan 17:erae516. doi: 10.1093/jxb/erae516. PubMed 39823275.
Backbone
  Vector backbone: pGGA000
  Total vector size (bp): 5688
  Vector type: GreenGate (GG) Entry Vector
Growth in bacteria
  Bacterial resistance: Ampicillin, 100 μg/mL
  Growth temperature: 37°C
  Growth strain: DH5alpha
  Copy number: High Copy
Gene/Insert
  Gene/Insert name: CERK1-INTERACTING PROTEIN PHOSPHATASE 1 (alt names: CIPP1; AT1G34750)
  Species: A. thaliana (mustard weed)
  Insert size (bp): 3003
  Entrez Gene: AT1G34750 (a.k.a. AT1G34750, F11O6.14)
Terms and licenses: Academic/Nonprofit Terms; Industry Terms: Not Available to Industry
Depositor comments: Please visit https://doi.org/10.1101/2022.12.20.521292 for bioRxiv preprint.
How to cite: pGG-PIP08 was a gift from Marc Somssich (Addgene plasmid # 196746 ; http://n2t.net/addgene:196746 ; RRID:Addgene_196746)
