[The description below was written by a language model from this plasmid's Addgene catalogue record and pLannotate feature annotations shown in this document.]
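Description:
pGG-PIP08 is a GreenGate entry vector built on the pGGA000 backbone, the module class that in the GreenGate Golden Gate cloning system carries plant promoters. It is a small (about 5.7 kb) bacterial cloning plasmid rather than a plant transformation vector in its own right. It is propagated in E. coli through a high-copy ColE1/pUC-type origin of replication and selected with ampicillin via the β-lactamase gene and its native promoter. The remaining annotated backbone elements are typical remnants of a pUC/pGEM-style cloning vector: a lac promoter with its CAP binding site and operator, fragments of lacI, lacZα, rop and bom, and SP6 and T7 phage promoters that flank the insert region and are oriented towards it.

The payload is a roughly 3 kb fragment from Arabidopsis thaliana described as the promoter of CERK1-INTERACTING PROTEIN PHOSPHATASE 1 (CIPP1, AT1G34750). The automated feature table does not annotate this plant sequence. It corresponds to the largely unannotated stretch between the SP6 and T7 promoters, and the short "LEU2 promoter fragment" hit within that interval is most likely a chance match rather than a functional yeast element. The type IIS restriction sites and overhangs that define a GreenGate module are also not annotated in the record.

As a promoter module, the plasmid is meant to be combined with other GreenGate entry modules (such as tags, coding sequences or reporters, terminators and plant resistance cassettes) in a one-pot assembly into a plant destination vector. The associated publication concerns spatially distinct phytohormone response zones in Arabidopsis roots colonised by Fusarium oxysporum, which suggests use of the CIPP1 promoter in transcriptional reporter lines. The record itself states only that the plasmid contains this promoter.
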