Features (pLannotate 1.2.2; 13 found; start..end, strand, type, name):
     96..200     +  promoter       AmpR promoter: bla
    201..1061    +  CDS            AmpR: β-lactamase; bla; confers resistance to ampicillin, carbenicillin, and related antibiotics
   1232..1820    +  rep_origin     ori: high-copy-number ColE1/pMB1/pBR322/pUC origin of replication
   2003..2095    +  CDS            lacI (fragment): lac repressor; lacI; The lac repressor binds to the lac operator to inhibit transcription in E. coli. This inhibition can be relieved by adding lactose or isopropyl-β-D-thiogalactopyranoside (IPTG).
   2108..2129    +  protein_bind   CAP binding site: CAP binding activates transcription in the presence of cAMP. E. coli catabolite activator protein
   2144..2174    +  promoter       lac promoter: promoter for the E. coli lac operon
   2182..2198    +  protein_bind   lac operator: The lac repressor binds to the lac operator to inhibit transcription in E. coli. This inhibition can be relieved by adding lactose or isopropyl-β-D-thiogalactopyranoside (IPTG). lac repressor encoded by lacI
   2212..2230    +  promoter       SP6 promoter: promoter for bacteriophage SP6 RNA polymerase
   3560..3581    +  promoter       LEU2 promoter (fragment): S. cerevisiae LEU2
   5276..5294    -  promoter       T7 promoter: promoter for bacteriophage T7 RNA polymerase
   5296..5448    +  CDS            lacZα (fragment): LacZα fragment of β-galactosidase; lacZ fragment
   5454..5553    -  misc_feature   bom (fragment): basis of mobility region from pBR322
   5655..1       -  CDS            rop (fragment) (across the origin): Rop protein, which maintains plasmids at low copy number; rop
>Addgene plasmid #196746 | pGG-PIP08 | addgene full sequence | sequence record 395619 | Addgene NGS Result
GACGAAAGGGCCTCGTGATACGCCTATTTTTATAGGTTAATGTCATGATAATAATGGTTTCTTAGACGTC
AGGTGGCACTTTTCGGGGAAATGTGCGCGGAACCCCTATTTGTTTATTTTTCTAAATACATTCAAATATG
TATCCGCTCATGAGACAATAACCCTGATAAATGCTTCAATAATATTGAAAAAGGAAGAGTATGAGTATTC
AACATTTCCGTGTCGCCCTTATTCCCTTTTTTGCGGCATTTTGCCTTCCTGTTTTTGCTCACCCAGAAAC
GCTGGTGAAAGTAAAAGATGCTGAAGATCAGTTGGGTGCACGAGTGGGTTACATCGAACTGGATCTCAAC
AGCGGTAAGATCCTTGAGAGTTTTCGCCCCGAAGAACGTTTTCCAATGATGAGCACTTTTAAAGTTCTGC
TATGTGGCGCGGTATTATCCCGTATTGACGCCGGGCAAGAGCAACTCGGTCGCCGCATACACTATTCTCA
GAATGACTTGGTTGAGTACTCACCAGTCACAGAAAAGCATCTTACGGATGGCATGACAGTAAGAGAATTA
TGCAGTGCTGCCATAACCATGAGTGATAACACTGCGGCCAACTTACTTCTGACAACGATCGGAGGACCGA
AGGAGCTAACCGCTTTTTTGCACAACATGGGGGATCATGTAACTCGCCTTGATCGTTGGGAACCGGAGCT
GAATGAAGCCATACCAAACGACGAGCGTGACACCACGATGCCTGTAGCAATGGCAACAACGTTGCGCAAA
CTATTAACTGGCGAACTACTTACTCTAGCTTCCCGGCAACAATTAATAGACTGGATGGAGGCGGATAAAG
TTGCAGGACCACTTCTGCGCTCGGCCCTTCCGGCTGGCTGGTTTATTGCTGATAAATCTGGAGCCGGTGA
GCGTGGCTCTCGAGGTATCATTGCAGCACTGGGGCCAGATGGTAAGCCCTCCCGTATCGTAGTTATCTAC
ACGACGGGGAGTCAGGCAACTATGGATGAACGAAATAGACAGATCGCTGAGATAGGTGCCTCACTGATTA
AGCATTGGTAACTGTCAGACCAAGTTTACTCATATATACTTTAGATTGATTTAAAACTTCATTTTTAATT
TAAAAGGATCTAGGTGAAGATCCTTTTTGATAATCTCATGACCAAAATCCCTTAACGTGAGTTTTCGTTC
CACTGAGCGTCAGACCCCGTAGAAAAGATCAAAGGATCTTCTTGAGATCCTTTTTTTCTGCGCGTAATCT
GCTGCTTGCAAACAAAAAAACCACCGCTACCAGCGGTGGTTTGTTTGCCGGATCAAGAGCTACCAACTCT
TTTTCCGAAGGTAACTGGCTTCAGCAGAGCGCAGATACCAAATACTGTTCTTCTAGTGTAGCCGTAGTTA
GGCCACCACTTCAAGAACTCTGTAGCACCGCCTACATACCTCGCTCTGCTAATCCTGTTACCAGTGGCTG
CTGCCAGTGGCGATAAGTCGTGTCTTACCGGGTTGGACTCAAGACGATAGTTACCGGATAAGGCGCAGCG
GTCGGGCTGAACGGGGGGTTCGTGCACACAGCCCAGCTTGGAGCGAACGACCTACACCGAACTGAGATAC
CTACAGCGTGAGCTATGAGAAAGCGCCACGCTTCCCGAAGGGAGAAAGGCGGACAGGTATCCGGTAAGCG
GCAGGGTCGGAACAGGAGAGCGCACGAGGGAGCTTCCAGGGGGAAACGCCTGGTATCTTTATAGTCCTGT
CGGGTTTCGCCACCTCTGACTTGAGCGTCGATTTTTGTGATGCTCGTCAGGGGGGCGGAGCCTATGGAAA
AACGCCAGCAACGCGGCCTTTTTACGGTTCCTGGCCTTTTGCTGGCCTTTTGCTCACATGTTCTTTCCTG
CGTTATCCCCTGATTCTGTGGATAACCGTATTACCGCCTTTGAGTGAGCTGATACCGCTCGCCGCAGCCG
AACGACCGAGCGCAGCGAGTCAGTGAGCGAGGAAGCGGAAGAGCGCCCAATACGCAAACCGCCTCTCCCC
GCGCGTTGGCCGATTCATTAATGCAGCTGGCACGACAGGTTTCCCGACTGGAAAGCGGGCAGTGAGCGCA
ACGCAATTAATGTGAGTTAGCTCACTCATTAGGCACCCCAGGCTTTACACTTTATGCTTCCGGCTCGTAT
GTTGTGTGGAATTGTGAGCGGATAACAATTTCACACGAGCTATTTAGGTGACACTATAGAAGTGAAGCTT
GGTCTCAACCTCAAACCAGACATACTTGCAGCTTCTCACTGGAATTCCTGTTCAGTAGCTTTCAAGGCGG
CAAATGGCCAGATCTTCCACATCTCCTTAATCACCAAGCCCATCTACATCCAACTCTTTCCAGGATACAT
GATCAAAGCAAAGTATATAGGTCTGAACTCCCTGGAAAAGATTTCATACTTGGAGTTGATGTCCTTCATA
GCCTTAAGAAAGTATCTTGGAATCCAAAAAGACTTAAGCACAAGAACCAACTGCTACCATGGACTAATGT
CTCCCATCTCTACCCCATGGAATATGAAATTCTATCAAAGACGAGATTATCAAGGCTTCTTGTGCTACTT
CACATTCAGAGTTCCTCACCAAATTTTCATCACCTTTATGAAAGAATCCGGACTTTTTCATATCATTACC
CTTCAAGAAGAATGAGGATGTCATCCAACAAAAGCAAGCCTTCCAGGAATGAATCCAAACCACTATAATC
TTGCTCTCGAAGAAGTCGACCAACTCCAAAGAGAAGACCTCATTGAGAAGACCACCTCCCCATGGGCATG
TGAAACCTTCTATGTTAACAAAAGAGCTGAACAAGTACGAGGAAAACTGAGGTTAGTTATCAACTACCAT
CCGCTCAACCATTTCCTTGCAGACAACAAGTTTCCTCTACCAAAGCGAGAATTTCTATTCCATCTAAAAA
CCTCTCAAATTAATTACAAACTCTAACAATCGAGAATGGGAAAAATGTCAAAAAAAGCACGAACTTTCAA
ATTTGGGAAGAAAAAACATAAACTTTCAAAATGCCATTAAAATCGTAAAGTTTTGTTTGACTTTTGATTA
AATAGTCAAGTTTCGTTGACTTTGCCATTTCGGGCATCTCGTTAAGTTTCCGTTAACAAAAAAATCACAG
AATTAACACTCCGTTACCATTTTCTGTTAAAAGTGAAACGACGTCGTTTTGAAATTCTAAATAAAAGAAA
AAAGTAAACCCACAAGGATTCGAACCTATGGTCTTTTGCCTTTCAAAGAATCATTAAACCACTGAGCCAC
GAGAACATATTAACAAAATGAAAAACACATATATATATAAGATATAAATATACAATTAATTAAAAATAAC
CAAACAAAGATCTATATTAATGCATTTAATTTAAATTATTCTTTCTTAAATTATATAAAAAAAGAAACAT
ATGAAATAGAGAAAATGAAATATATTGCCTAAATAAATGGTTTCTTATATTGTTTCCATCTAATTATGAA
CATCACATTTAATTATTTGAAGATGGAATGATTATATTTTATGTTTATCTTATATATATATATATATATA
TATATTACAAGTTAATTTATCGAATAGATATGTTTTTATAATTAAAAATATTTATAAAATTAAATTGAAT
AAAATTCTATGTGCATGTATAAATTAATCCTATATTTATTTGAGAAGGATTGTATAAATTTTAGCCTATT
TTCTAATTTCATAAGTTTCAATTTTTTTCATAAAATAAAATGAAGAAAAAATAAATTTTCAGATAAAAAT
TCAATGCATTTAGAAGAAATCTCTATATGTAAAATTAAAAATATGATATTTCGAAATGTATATTTATGGT
ATGTATATTTAATATTTGTACATATTTGGTTATTTTTAATTAATTGCATACGTATATGTTATATAGATCC
GTTTGCAATCTGTACTAGAATAATATCGTGGCCCCAATGGTTGAGTGCATCTGAGGAAAACAATACGTAT
CTGGATCGACGTCGTTATTTTATTTTAGATTTTCGTGGACTCACAATCGTTATTTTATTTTAGATTTTCA
AACGACGTCGTTTCGTCTGTAACAGAACATATTAAACGGAAAATTAACGCTGTATTTTTTTTGTTAACGG
AAACTTAACGACATGTCTAAAATGGCGAAGTCAACGAAACTTTACTATTTTATTAAAAGTCAAACAAAAC
TTTACGATTTTAGTGGCATTTTTGAAGTTCATGTTTTGTTCATCCCAAATTTGAAAGTTTATGTTTTTTT
GACATTTTTCCCGTTCTATATTTCACAAGTTATTTTTAATTAGTTTTGTGTATATATATAAATATTTCAG
TTTACAATAATATCAAAACGTTATCGTAGCATATTTGGTTGAGCGCTTGTAATAATTCTGGAGAGTCATG
AGTTTGATTCCTTCTTGGCACATATTGTGTAATATATTTTCATTTTGAAACGACATCGTTTCGCTTCTAA
CGGAAAATGTTAACGAAAAGTTAACTCCGTTGTTTTGTTGTTAACGAAAACTTAACGACATGTCCAAAAT
AGCAAAGTCAACGAAACTTAATTATTTTATCAAAAGTCAAACGAAACTTTATGATTTTAGTGGCATTTCG
AAAGTTCACGTTTTTTTATCCCAAATTTGAAAGTTCATGATTTTTTTGAGAATGCTAATTAATGATTTCA
AGAGTTTTCTTTAATTGAGAATGACGTCGTTTAGCAAATGAATGGATACATAACATGTCTGATTACTCTC
TTAAACCAGTTAACAATATTTAAATCATATTGAAAACAAGAGGACAAAGCCAGAGCGACTCTGCTTTTAA
GACACGGCAAAAAAGTCAACCAACGAACCCAATAACAAGGAAAGAGATTTGTTTTTCATTTTTAATGGAA
AAAAAACAGCAAAAATTGAAGTCTACTCGTCGTAGTAGTCGTCGTCTTCCACTAATTCCGTGGTTTTTTT
ATCGAAGACTTTTGAATAAAGTACATTTGCAGAGTCTGTCAATAACCCTTTCTTCACGGTATTGCTCTCA
AGCCGCGTACTGGTAGGCTCCAAAATTATCCCTTCTTTATGGTTTTTGGAACCTGGGTTCTCCGATTTTG
AGGTAATCCTTATGTGGGTTCTTTCTGATTTCGTGTTTTGTTTTATTAAAAGGACTTCTATGTTTTTTTG
GGGGTTTCTGAAAAGTTCGGTTTTTGCAGGTTGTTGAAATCTTTGAGTAGATTTTTGTGGAACATCTGAC
TCTCAACATGAGACCGAATTCTCGCCCTATAGTGAGTCGTATTACCTGGCCGTCGTTTTACAACGTCGTG
ACTGGGAAAACCCTGGCGTTACCCAACTTAATCGCCTTGCAGCACATCCCCCTTTCGCCAGCTGGCGTAA
TAGCGAAGAGGCCCGCACCGATCGCCCTTCCCAACAGTTGCGCAGCCTGAATGGCGAATGGCGCCTGATG
CGGTATTTTCTCCTTACGCATCTGTGCGGTATTTCACACCGCATATGGTGCACTCTCAGTACAATCTGCT
CTGATGCCGCATAGTTAAGCCAGCCCCGACACCCGCCAACACCCGCTGACGCGCCCTGACGGGCTTGTCT
GCTCCCGGCATCCGCTTACAGACAAGCTGTGACCGTCTCCGGGAGCTGCATGTGTCAGAGGTTTTCACCG
TCATCACCGAAACGCGCGA
